>Addgene plasmid #147005 | pAc5.1B-lambdaN-HA-DmUPF3_1-121-V5His6_N | depositor full sequence | sequence record 289452 | Full Sequence
CTTCAAGGAATTAATTCTATATTCTAAAAACACAAATGATACTTCTAAAAAAAATCATGAATGGCATCAA
CTCTGAATCAAATCTTTGCAGATGCACCTACTTCTCATTTCCACTGTCACATCATTTTTCCAGATCTCGC
TGCCTGTTATGTGGCCCACAAACCAAGACACGTTTTATGGCCATTAAAGCTGGCTGATCGTCGCCAAACA
CCAAATACATATCAATATGTACATTCGAGAAAGAAGCGATCAAAGAAGCGTCTTCGGGCGAGTAGGAGAA
TGCGGAGGAGAAGGAGAACGAGCTGATCTAGTATCTCTCCACAATCCAATGCCAACTGACCAACTGGCCA
TATTCGGAGCAATTTGAAGCCAATTTCCATCGCCTGGCGATCGCTCCATTCTTGGCTATATGTTTTTCAC
CGTTCCCGGGGCCATTTTCAAAGACTCGTCGGTAAGATAAGATTGTGTCACTCGCTGTCTCTCTTCATTT
GTCGAAGAATGCTGAGGAATTTCGCGATGACGTCGGCGAGTATTTTGAAGAATGAGAATAATTTGTATTT
ATACGAAAATCAGTTAGTGGAATTTTCTACAAAAACATGTTATCTATAGATAATTTTGTTGCAAAATATG
TTGACTATGACAAAGATTGTATGTATATACCTTTAATGTATTCTCATTTTCTTATGTATTTATAATGGCA
ATGATGATACTGATGATATTTTAAGATGATGCCAGACCACAGGCTGATTTCTGCGTCTTTTGCCGAACGC
AGTGCATGTGCGGTTGTTGTTTTTTGGAATAGTTTCAATTTTCGGACTGTCCGCTTTGATTTCAGTTTCT
TGGCTTATTCAAAAAGCAAAGTAAAGCCAAAAAAGCGAGATGGCAATACCAAATGCGGCAAAACGGTAGT
GGAAGGAAAGGGGTGCGGGGCAGCGGAAGGAAGGGTGGGGCGGGGCGTGGCGGGGTCTGTGGCTGGGCGC
GACGTCACCGACGTTGGAGCCACTCCTTTGACCATGTGTGCGTGTGTGTATTATTCGTGTCTCGCCACTC
GCCGGTTGTTTTTTTCTTTTTATCTCGCTCTCTCTAGCGCCATCTCGTACGCATGCTCAACGCACCGCAT
GTTGCCGTGTCCTTTATGCGTCATTTTGGCTCGAAATAGGCAATTATTTAAACAAAGATTAGTCAACGAA
AACGCTAAAATAAATAAGTCTACAATATGGTTACTTATTGCCATGTGTGTGCAGCCAACGATAGCAACAA
AAGCAACAACACAGTGGCTTTCCCTCTTTCACTTTTTGTTTGCAAGCGCGTGCGAGCAAGACGGCACGAC
CGGCAAACGCAATTACGCTGACAAAGAGCAGACGAAGTTTTGGCCGAAAAACATCAAGGCGCCTGATACG
AATGCATTTGCAATAACAATTGCGATATTTAATATTGTTTATGAAGCTGTTTGACTTCAAAACACACAAA
AAAAAAAATAAAACAAATTATTTGAAAGAGAATTAGGAATCGGACAGCTTATCGTTACGGGCTAACAGCA
CACCGAGACGAAATAGCTTACCTGACGTCACAGCCTCTGGAAGAACTGCCGCCAAGCAGAGAGAGAGAGA
AAAAGAGGGAGAGCAGCTTAGACCGCATGTGCTTGTGTGTGAGGCGTCTCTCTCTTCGTCTCCTGTTTGC
GCAAACGCATAGACTGCACTGAGAAAATCGATTACCTATTTTTTATGAATGAATATTTGCACTATTACTA
TTCAAAACTATTAAGATAGCAATCACATTCAATAGCCAAATACTATACCACCTGAGCGATGCAACGAAAT
GATCAATTTGAGCAAAAATGCTGCATATTTAGGACGGCATCATTATAGAAATGCTTCTTGCTGTGTACTT
TTCTCTCGTCTGGCAGCTGTTTCGCCGTTATTGTTAAAACCGGCTTAAGTTAGGTGTGTTTTCTACGACT
AGTGATGCCCCTACTAGAAGATGTGTGTTGCACAAATGTCCCTGAATAACCAATTTGAAGTGCAGATAGC
AGTAAACGTAAGCTAATATGAATATTATTTAACTGTAATGTTTTAATATCGCTGGACATTACTAATAAAC
CCACTATAAACACATGTACATATGTATGTTTTGGCATACAATGAGTAGTTGGGGAAAAAATGTGTAAAAG
CACCGTGACCATCACAGCATAAAGATAACCAGCTGAAGTATCGAATATGAGTAACCCCCAAATTGAATCA
CATGCCGCAACTGATAGGACCCATGGAAGTACACTCTTCATGGCGATATACAAGACACACACAAGCACGA
ACACCCAGTTGCGGAGGAAATTCTCCGTAAATGAAAACCCAATCGGCGAACAATTCATACCCATATATGG
TAAAAGTTTTGAACGCGACTTGAGAGCGGAGAGCATTGCGGCTGATAAGGTTTTAGCGCTAAGCGGGCTT
TATAAAACGGGCTGCGGGACCAGTTTTCATATCACTACCGTTTGAGTTCTTGTGCTGTGTGGATACTCCT
CCCGACACAAAGCCGCTCCATCAGCCAGCAGTCGTCTAATCCAGAGACCCCGGATCGGGGTACCAACATG
GACGCACAAACACGACGACGTGAGCGTCGCGCTGAGAAACAAGCTCAATGGAAAGCTGCAAACGGTGGAT
CTCCTCCACATATGGCTTACCCATACGATGTTCCAGATTACGCTCCTCCAAGCTTGAATTCTGCAGATAT
CATGGCTGAAACTTTTGCCGAGGAAAAGCCCAAGGAGAAGTCCAAGGCAAGCAGGCGCAAGGACAAGAAG
GACAAGACCAATCAGATTGTTAAGATTGTGATGCGGCATTTGCCGCCGACCATGACGGAGGCGCAGTTCC
TGGATCAGGTGGGTCCTTTGCCGGAGAACGACTCGTACTACTACTGCAAGGCAGACTGGTCGCTGGGCCA
GGAGGCCACCTGTCGCGCCTACATCGATATGTCCTCCAAGGACATAGGCGAGGTGGTGCAGTTCCGGGAT
CGCTTCGACGGCTACGTCTTCGTCGACCACAAGGGCGTCGAGTACATGGCCATCGTGGAGTATGCTCCCT
TCCAGTGCTTCCTTCGCTCGAGTCTAGAGGGCCCGCGGTTCGAAGGTAAGCCTATCCCTAACCCTCTCCT
CGGTCTCGATTCTACGCGTACCGGTCATCATCACCATCACCATTGAGTTTAAACCCGCTGATCAGCCTCG
ACTGTGCCTTCTAAGGCCTGAGCTCGCTGATCAGCCTCGATCGAGGATCCAGACATGATAAGATACATTG
ATGAGTTTGGACAAACCACAACTAGAATGCAGTGAAAAAAATGCTTTATTTGTGAAATTTGTGATGCTAT
TGCTTTATTTGTAACCATTATAAGCTGCAATAAACAAGTTAACAACAACAATTGCATTCATTTTATGTTT
CAGGTTCAGGGGGAGGTGTGGGAGGTTTTTTAAAGCAAGTAAAACCTCTACAAATGTGGTATGGCTGATT
ATGATCAGTCGACCGATGCCCTTGAGAGCCTTCAACCCAGTCAGCTCCTTCCGGTGGGCGCGGGGCATGA
CTATCGTCGCCGCACTTATGACTGTCTTCTTTATCATGCAACTCGTAGGACAGGTGCCGGCAGCGCTCTG
GGTCATTTTCGGCGAGGACCGCTTTCGCTGGAGCGCGACGATGATCGGCCTGTCGCTTGCGGTATTCGGA
ATCTTGCACGCCCTCGCTCAAGCCTTCGTCACTGGTCCCGCCACCAAACGTTTCGGCGAGAAGCAGGCCA
TTATCGCCGGCATGGCGGCCGACGCGCTGGGCTACGTCTTGCTGGCGTTCGCGACGCGAGGCTGGATGGC
CTTCCCCATTATGATTCTTCTCGCTTCCGGCGGCATCGGGATGCCCGCGTTGCAGGCCATGCTGTCCAGG
CAGGTAGATGACGACCATCAGGGACAGCTTCAAGGATCGCTCGCGGCTCTTACCAGCCAGCAAAAGGCCA
GGAACCGTAAAAAGGCCGCGTTGCTGGCGTTTTTCCATAGGCTCCGCCCCCCTGACGAGCATCACAAAAA
TCGACGCTCAAGTCAGAGGTGGCGAAACCCGACAGGACTATAAAGATACCAGGCGTTTCCCCCTGGAAGC
TCCCTCGTGCGCTCTCCTGTTCCGACCCTGCCGCTTACCGGATACCTGTCCGCCTTTCTCCCTTCGGGAA
GCGTGGCGCTTTCTCAATGCTCACGCTGTAGGTATCTCAGTTCGGTGTAGGTCGTTCGCTCCAAGCTGGG
CTGTGTGCACGAACCCCCCGTTCAGCCCGACCGCTGCGCCTTATCCGGTAACTATCGTCTTGAGTCCAAC
CCGGTAAGACACGACTTATCGCCACTGGCAGCAGCCACTGGTAACAGGATTAGCAGAGCGAGGTATGTAG
GCGGTGCTACAGAGTTCTTGAAGTGGTGGCCTAACTACGGCTACACTAGAAGGACAGTATTTGGTATCTG
CGCTCTGCTGAAGCCAGTTACCTTCGGAAAAAGAGTTGGTAGCTCTTGATCCGGCAAACAAACCACCGCT
GGTAGCGGTGGTTTTTTTGTTTGCAAGCAGCAGATTACGCGCAGAAAAAAAGGATCTCAAGAAGATCCTT
TGATCTTTTCTACGGGGTCTGACGCTCAGTGGAACGAAAACTCACGTTAAGGGATTTTGGTCATGAGATT
ATCAAAAAGGATCTTCACCTAGATCCTTTTAAATTAAAAATGAAGTTTTAAATCAATCTAAAGTATATAT
GAGTAAACTTGGTCTGACAGTTACCAATGCTTAATCAGTGAGGCACCTATCTCAGCGATCTGTCTATTTC
GTTCATCCATAGTTGCCTGACTCCCCGTCGTGTAGATAACTACGATACGGGAGGGCTTACCATCTGGCCC
CAGTGCTGCAATGATACCGCGAGACCCACGCTCACCGGCTCCAGATTTATCAGCAATAAACCAGCCAGCC
GGAAGGGCCGAGCGCAGAAGTGGTCCTGCAACTTTATCCGCCTCCATCCAGTCTATTAATTGTTGCCGGG
AAGCTAGAGTAAGTAGTTCGCCAGTTAATAGTTTGCGCAACGTTGTTGCCATTGCTGCAGGCATCGTGGT
GTCACGCTCGTCGTTTGGTATGGCTTCATTCAGCTCCGGTTCCCAACGATCAAGGCGAGTTACATGATCC
CCCATGTTGTGCAAAAAAGCGGTTAGCTCCTTCGGTCCTCCGATCGTTGTCAGAAGTAAGTTGGCCGCAG
TGTTATCACTCATGGTTATGGCAGCACTGCATAATTCTCTTACTGTCATGCCATCCGTAAGATGCTTTTC
TGTGACTGGTGAGTACTCAACCAAGTCATTCTGAGAATAGTGTATGCGGCGACCGAGTTGCTCTTGCCCG
GCGTCAACACGGGATAATACCGCGCCACATAGCAGAACTTTAAAAGTGCTCATCATTGGAAAACGTTCTT
CGGGGCGAAAACTCTCAAGGATCTTACCGCTGTTGAGATCCAGTTCGATGTAACCCACTCGTGCACCCAA
CTGATCTTCAGCATCTTTTACTTTCACCAGCGTTTCTGGGTGAGCAAAAACAGGAAGGCAAAATGCCGCA
AAAAAGGGAATAAGGGCGACACGGAAATGTTGAATACTCATACTCTTCCTTTTTCAATATTATTGAAGCA
TTTATCAGGGTTATTGTCTCATGAGCGGATACATATTTGAATGTATTTAGAAAAATAAACAAATAGGGGT
TCCGCGCACATTTCCCCGAAAAGTGCCACCTGACGTCTAAGAAACCATTATTATCATGACATTAACCTAT
AAAAATAGGCGTATCACGAGGCCCTTTCGT
Features (pLannotate 1.2.2; 10 found; start..end, strand, type, name):
     56..2568    +  promoter       Ac5 promoter: Drosophila melanogaster actin 5C promoter
   2588..2653    +  CDS            N (fragment): REGN_LAMBD - Experimental evidence at protein level: Swiss-Prot protein existence level 1. Plays a role as a transcriptional antitermination factor that allows the virus to initiate its lytic phase. Activates expression of the delayed viral early genes by modifying host RNA polymerase (RNAP) into a form that is resistant to termination signals. This antitermination function requires the host NusA protein which serves to stabilize the interaction between antitermination protein N and host RNA polymerase. From Escherichia phage lambda (Bacteriophage lambda).
   2678..2704    +  CDS            3xHA (fragment): three tandem HA epitope tags
   3125..3166    +  CDS            V5 tag: epitope tag from simian virus 5
   3266..3400    -  polyA_signal   SV40 poly(A) signal: SV40 polyadenylation signal
   3423..3507    -  CDS            large T antigen (fragment): large T antigen from SV40 (simian virus 40)
   3508..3978    +  CDS            TcR (fragment): tetracycline efflux protein; tet; confers resistance to tetracycline
   4022..4610    -  rep_origin     ori: high-copy-number ColE1/pMB1/pBR322/pUC origin of replication
   4781..5641    -  CDS            AmpR: β-lactamase; bla; confers resistance to ampicillin, carbenicillin, and related antibiotics
   5642..5746    -  promoter       AmpR promoter: bla
