[The description below was written by a language model from this plasmid's Addgene catalogue record and pLannotate feature annotations shown in this document.]
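Description:
pAc5.1B-lambdaN-HA-DmUPF3_1-121-V5His6_N is a 5,840 nt insect expression plasmid for producing an N-terminal fragment (residues 1–121) of Drosophila melanogaster UPF3, a nonsense-mediated mRNA decay factor encoded by CG11184. The catalogue lists the backbone as unknown, although the name and annotated parts point to a pAc5.1-type vector. Expression is driven by the Drosophila actin 5C (Ac5) promoter, a strong constitutive promoter commonly used in cultured fly cells, and an SV40 polyadenylation signal lies downstream of the cassette. In bacteria the plasmid is maintained through a ColE1/pUC-type origin and selected with ampicillin via the β-lactamase gene and its own promoter. The record lists it as low copy even though the origin is annotated as a high-copy type. Short fragments annotated as SV40 large T antigen and tetracycline resistance appear to be non-functional backbone remnants.

The open reading frame begins with a short segment of the bacteriophage lambda N protein, followed by an HA epitope (annotated as a fragment of a 3xHA tag, consistent in length with a single copy), then the UPF3 fragment, which the feature table does not annotate but which fits the gap between HA and the V5 tag. The name also indicates a His6 tag after V5, which is not annotated; whether the C-terminal tags are actually translated is not stated. The lambda N peptide binds BoxB RNA hairpins, so such fusions are typically used in tethering assays, in which the protein is recruited to a BoxB-containing reporter mRNA to test its effect on transcript stability or translation. The record itself states only insect expression as the purpose. The insert carries two silent mutations relative to the FlyBase reference, and the depositor sequence may be theoretical rather than fully verified.
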