Addgene plasmid #147005: pAc5.1B-lambdaN-HA-DmUPF3_1-121-V5His6_N
Purpose: Insect Expression of DmUPF3_1-121
Depositing lab: Elisa Izaurralde. Depositing organization: Max Planck Institute for Developmental Biology.
Backbone
  Vector backbone: Unknown
  Vector type: Insect Expression
Growth in bacteria
  Bacterial resistance: Ampicillin, 100 μg/mL
  Growth temperature: 37°C
  Growth strain: DH5alpha
  Copy number: Low Copy
Gene/Insert
  Gene/Insert name: DmUPF3_1-121
  Species: D. melanogaster (fly)
  Mutation: 2 silent mutations compared to the sequence given by FlyBase no.: CG11184
  Entrez Gene: Upf3 (a.k.a. Dmel_CG11184, CG11184, Dmel\CG11184, UPF3, upf3)
  Cloning method: Unknown
Terms and licenses: Academic/Nonprofit Terms; Industry Terms: Not Available to Industry
Depositor comments: Plasmids from this collection were made available to the research community and donated after the lab closed. Please note that the sequence provided by the depositing laboratory may be theoretical/predicted or based on Sanger sequencing results. There may be discrepancies between sequencing results obtained by Addgene and the depositor sequence. If an Addgene verified sequence is not available, please contact before placing your order to request that our lab fully sequence the plasmid.
How to cite: pAc5.1B-lambdaN-HA-DmUPF3_1-121-V5His6_N was a gift from Elisa Izaurralde (Addgene plasmid # 147005 ; http://n2t.net/addgene:147005 ; RRID:Addgene_147005)
